>Addgene plasmid #213602 | LV-hGFAP-DLX2-ires-GFP | addgene full sequence | sequence record 424094 | Addgene NGS Result
ACACAAGGCTACTTCCCTGATTGGCAGAACTACACACCAGGGCCAGGGATCAGATATCCACTGACCTTTG
GATGGTGCTACAAGCTAGTACCAGTTGAGCAAGAGAAGGTAGAAGAAGCCAATGAAGGAGAGAACACCCG
CTTGTTACACCCTGTGAGCCTGCATGGGATGGATGACCCGGAGAGAGAAGTATTAGAGTGGAGGTTTGAC
AGCCGCCTAGCATTTCATCACATGGCCCGAGAGCTGCATCCGGACTGTACTGGGTCTCTCTGGTTAGACC
AGATCTGAGCCTGGGAGCTCTCTGGCTAACTAGGGAACCCACTGCTTAAGCCTCAATAAAGCTTGCCTTG
AGTGCTTCAAGTAGTGTGTGCCCGTCTGTTGTGTGACTCTGGTAACTAGAGATCCCTCAGACCCTTTTAG
TCAGTGTGGAAAATCTCTAGCAGGGCCCGTTTAAACCCGCTGATCAGCCTCGACTGTGCCTTCTAGTTGC
CAGCCATCTGTTGTTTGCCCCTCCCCCGTGCCTTCCTTGACCCTGGAAGGTGCCACTCCCACTGTCCTTT
CCTAATAAAATGAGGAAATTGCATCGCATTGTCTGAGTAGGTGTCATTCTATTCTGGGGGGTGGGGTGGG
GCAGGACAGCAAGGGGGAGGATTGGGAAGACAATAGCAGGCATGCTGGGGATGCGGTGGGCTCTATGGCT
TCTGAGGCGGAAAGAACCAGCTGGGGCTCTAGGGGGTATCCCC
[124 nt withheld, positions 744-867]
C
[91 nt withheld, positions 869-959]
A
[49 nt withheld, positions 961-1009]
CCTTTGACGTTGGAGTCCACGTTCTTT
[37 nt withheld, positions 1037-1073]
ACCCTATCTCGGTCTATTCTTTTGATTTATAAGGGATTTTGCCGATTTCGGCCTATTGGTTAAAAAATGA
GCTGATTTAACAAAAATTTAACGCGAATTAATTCTGTGGAATGTGTGTCAGTTAGGGTGTGGAAAGTCCC
CAGGCTCCCCAGCAGGCAGAAGTATGCAAAGCATGCATCTCAATTAGTCAGCAACCAGGTGTGGAAAGTC
CCCAGGCTCCCCAGCAGGCAGAAGTATGCAAAGCATGCATCTCAATTAGTCAGCAACCATAGTCCCGCCC
CTAACTCCGCCCATCCCGCCCCTAACTCCGCCCAGTTCCGCCCATTCTCCGCCCCATGGCTGACTAATTT
TTTTTATTTATGCAGAGGCCGAGGCCGCCTCTGCCTCTGAGCTATTCCAGAAGTAGTGAGGAGGCTTTTT
TGGAGGCCTAGGCTTTTGCAAAAAGCTCCCGGGAGCTTGTATATCCATTTTCGGATCTGATCAGCACGTG
TTGACAATTAATCATCGGCATAGTATATCGGCATAGTATAATACGACAAGGTGAGGAACTAAACCATGGC
CAAGTTGACCAGTGCCGTTCCGGTGCTCACCGCGCGCGACGTCGCCGGAGCGGTCGAGTTCTGGACCGAC
CGGCTCGGGTTCTCCCGGGACTTCGTGGAGGACGACTTCGCCGGTGTGGTCCGGGACGACGTGACCCTGT
TCATCAGCGCGGTCCAGGACCAGGTGGTGCCGGACAACACCCTGGCCTGGGTGTGGGTGCGCGGCCTGGA
CGAGCTGTACGCCGAGTGGTCGGAGGTCGTGTCCACGAACTTCCGGGACGCCTCCGGGCCGGCCATGACC
GAGATCGGCGAGCAGCCGTGGGGGCGGGAGTTCGCCCTGCGCGACCCGGCCGGCAACTGCGTGCACTTCG
TGGCCGAGGAGCAGGACTGACACGTGCTACGAGATTTCGATTCCACCGCCGCCTTCTATGAAAGGTTGGG
CTTCGGAATCGTTTTCCGGGACGCCGGCTGGATGATCCTCCAGCGCGGGGATCTCATGCTGGAGTTCTTC
GCCCACCCCAACTTGTTTATTGCAGCTTATAATGGTTACAAATAAAGCAATAGCATCACAAATTTCACAA
ATAAAGCATTTTTTTCACTGCATTCTAGTTGTGGTTTGTCCAAACTCATCAATGTATCTTATCATGTCTG
TATACCGTCGACCTCTAGCTAGAGCTTGGCGTAATCATGGTCATAGCTGTTTCCTGTGTGAAATTGTTAT
CCGCTCACAATTCCACACAACATACGAGCCGGAAGCATAAAGTGTAAAGCCTGGGGTGCCTAATGAGTGA
GCTAACTCACATTAATTGCGTTGCGCTCACTGCCCGCTTTCCAGTCGGGAAACCTGTCGTGCCAGCTGCA
TTAATGAATCGGCCAACGCGCGGGGAGAGGCGGTTTGCGTATTGGGCGCTCTTCCGCTTCCTCGCTCACT
GACTCGCTGCGCTCGGTCGTTCGGCTGCGGCGAGCGGTATCAGCTCACTCAAAGGCGGTAATACGGTTAT
CCACAGAATCAGGGGATAACGCAGGAAAGAACATGTGAGCAAAAGGCCAGCAAAAGGCCAGGAACCGTAA
AAAGGCCGCGTTGCTGGCGTTTTTCCATAGGCTCCGCCCCCCTGACGAGCATCACAAAAATCGACGCTCA
AGTCAGAGGTGGCGAAACCCGACAGGACTATAAAGATACCAGGCGTTTCCCCCTGGAAGCTCCCTCGTGC
GCTCTCCTGTTCCGACCCTGCCGCTTACCGGATACCTGTCCGCCTTTCTCCCTTCGGGAAGCGTGGCGCT
TTCTCATAGCTCACGCTGTAGGTATCTCAGTTCGGTGTAGGTCGTTCGCTCCAAGCTGGGCTGTGTGCAC
GAACCCCCCGTTCAGCCCGACCGCTGCGCCTTATCCGGTAACTATCGTCTTGAGTCCAACCCGGTAAGAC
ACGACTTATCGCCACTGGCAGCAGCCACTGGTAACAGGATTAGCAGAGCGAGGTATGTAGGCGGTGCTAC
AGAGTTCTTGAAGTGGTGGCCTAACTACGGCTACACTAGAAGAACAGTATTTGGTATCTGCGCTCTGCTG
AAGCCAGTTACCTTCGGAAAAAGAGTTGGTAGCTCTTGATCCGGCAAACAAACCACCGCTGGTAGCGGTG
GTTTTTTTGTTTGCAAGCAGCAGATTACGCGCAGAAAAAAAGGATCTCAAGAAGATCCTTTGATCTTTTC
TACGGGGTCTGACGCTCAGTGGAACGAAAACTCACGTTAAGGGATTTTGGTCATGAGATTATCAAAAAGG
ATCTTCACCTAGATCCTTTTAAATTAAAAATGAAGTTTTAAATCAATCTAAAGTATATATGAGTAAACTT
GGTCTGACAGTTACCAATGCTTAATCAGTGAGGCACCTATCTCAGCGATCTGTCTATTTCGTTCATCCAT
AGTTGCCTGACTCCCCGTCGTGTAGATAACTACGATACGGGAGGGCTTACCATCTGGCCCCAGTGCTGCA
ATGATACCGCGAGACCCACGCTCACCGGCTCCAGATTTATCAGCAATAAACCAGCCAGCCGGAAGGGCCG
AGCGCAGAAGTGGTCCTGCAACTTTATCCGCCTCCATCCAGTCTATTAATTGTTGCCGGGAAGCTAGAGT
AAGTAGTTCGCCAGTTAATAGTTTGCGCAACGTTGTTGCCATTGCTACAGGCATCGTGGTGTCACGCTCG
TCGTTTGGTATGGCTTCATTCAGCTCCGGTTCCCAACGATCAAGGCGAGTTACATGATCCCCCATGTTGT
GCAAAAAAGCGGTTAGCTCCTTCGGTCCTCCGATCGTTGTCAGAAGTAAGTTGGCCGCAGTGTTATCACT
CATGGTTATGGCAGCACTGCATAATTCTCTTACTGTCATGCCATCCGTAAGATGCTTTTCTGTGACTGGT
GAGTACTCAACCAAGTCATTCTGAGAATAGTGTATGCGGCGACCGAGTTGCTCTTGCCCGGCGTCAATAC
GGGATAATACCGCGCCACATAGCAGAACTTTAAAAGTGCTCATCATTGGAAAACGTTCTTCGGGGCGAAA
ACTCTCAAGGATCTTACCGCTGTTGAGATCCAGTTCGATGTAACCCACTCGTGCACCCAACTGATCTTCA
GCATCTTTTACTTTCACCAGCGTTTCTGGGTGAGCAAAAACAGGAAGGCAAAATGCCGCAAAAAAGGGAA
TAAGGGCGACACGGAAATGTTGAATACTCATACTCTTCCTTTTTCAATATTATTGAAGCATTTATCAGGG
TTATTGTCTCATGAGCGGATACATATTTGAATGTATTTAGAAAAATAAACAAATAGGGGTTCCGCGCACA
TTTCCCCGAAAAGTGCCACCTGACGTCGACGGATCGGGAGATCTCCCGATCCCCTATGGTGCACTCTCAG
TACAATCTGCTCTGATGCCGCATAGTTAAGCCAGTATCTGCTCCCTGCTTGTGTGTTGGAGGTCGCTGAG
TAGTGCGCGAGCAAAATTTAAGCTACAACAAGGCAAGGCTTGACCGACAATTGCATGAAGAATCTGCTTA
GGGTTAGGCGTTTTGCGCTGCTTCGCGATGTACGGGCCAGATATACGCGTTGACATTGATTATTGACTAG
TTATTAATAGTAATCAATTACGGGGTCATTAGTTCATAGCCCATATATGGAGTTCCGCGTTACATAACTT
ACGGTAAATGGCCCGCCTGGCTGACCGCCCAACGACCCCCGCCCATTGACGTCAATAATGACGTATGTTC
CCATAGTAACGCCAATAGGGACTTTCCATTGACGTCAATGGGTGGAGTATTTACGGTAAACTGCCCACTT
GGCAGTACATCAAGTGTATCATATGCCAAGTACGCCCCCTATTGACGTCAATGACGGTAAATGGCCCGCC
TGGCATTATGCCCAGTACATGACCTTATGGGACTTTCCTACTTGGCAGTACATCTACGTATTAGTCATCG
CTATTACCATGGTGATGCGGTTTTGGCAGTACATCAATGGGCGTGGATAGCGGTTTGACTCACGGGGATT
TCCAAGTCTCCACCCCATTGACGTCAATGGGAGTTTGTTTTGGCACCAAAATCAACGGGACTTTCCAAAA
TGTCGTAACAACTCCGCCCCATTGACGCAAATGGGCGGTAGGCGTGTACGGTGGGAGGTCTATATAAGCA
GCGCGTTTTGCCTGTACTGGGTCTCTCTGGTTAGACCAGATCTGAGCCTGGGAGCTCTCTGGCTAACTAG
GGAACCCACTGCTTAAGCCTCAATAAAGCTTGCCTTGAGTGCTTCAAGTAGTGTGTGCCCGTCTGTTGTG
TGACTCTGGTAACTAGAGATCCCTCAGACCCTTTTAGTCAGTGTGGAAAATCTCTAGCAGTGGCGCCCGA
ACAGGGACTTGAAAGCGAAAGGGAAACCAGAGGAGCTCTCTCGACGCAGGACTCGGCTTGCTGAAGCGCG
CACGGCAAGAGGCGAGGGGCGGCGACTGGTGAGTACGCCAAAAATTTTGACTAGCGGAGGCTAGAAGGAG
AGAGATGGGTGCGAGAGCGTCAGTATTAAGCGGGGGAGAATTAGATCGCGATGGGAAAAAATTCGGTTAA
GGCCAGGGGGAAAGAAAAAATATAAATTAAAACATATAGTATGGGCAAGCAGGGAGCTAGAACGATTCGC
AGTTAATCCTGGCCTGTTAGAAACATCAGAAGGCTGTAGACAAATACTGGGACAGCTACAACCATCCCTT
CAGACAGGATCAGAAGAACTTAGATCATTATATAATACAGTAGCAACCCTCTATTGTGTGCATCAAAGGA
TAGAGATAAAAGACACCAAGGAAGCTTTAGACAAGATAGAGGAAGAGCAAAACAAAAGTAAGACCACCGC
ACAGCAAGCGGCCGCTGATCTTCAGACCTGGAGGAGGAGATATGAGGGACAATTGGAGAAGTGAATTATA
TAAATATAAAGTAGTAAAAATTGAACCATTAGGAGTAGCACCCACCAAGGCAAAGAGAAGAGTGGTGCAG
AGAGAAAAAAGAGCAGTGGGAATAGGAGCTTTGTTCCTTGGGTTCTTGGGAGCAGCAGGAAGCACTATGG
GCGCAGCGTCAATGACGCTGACGGTACAGGCCAGACAATTATTGTCTGGTATAGTGCAGCAGCAGAACAA
TTTGCTGAGGGCTATTGAGGCGCAACAGCATCTGTTGCAACTCACAGTCTGGGGCATCAAGCAGCTCCAG
GCAAGAATCCTGGCTGTGGAAAGATACCTAAAGGATCAACAGCTCCTGGGGATTTGGGGTTGCTCTGGAA
AACTCATTTGCACCACTGCTGTGCCTTGGAATGCTAGTTGGAGTAATAAATCTCTGGAACAGATTTGGAA
TCACACGACCTGGATGGAGTGGGACAGAGAAATTAACAATTACACAAGCTTAATACACTCCTTAATTGAA
GAATCGCAAAACCAGCAAGAAAAGAATGAACAAGAATTATTGGAATTAGATAAATGGGCAAGTTTGTGGA
ATTGGTTTAACATAACAAATTGGCTGTGGTATATAAAATTATTCATAATGATAGTAGGAGGCTTGGTAGG
TTTAAGAATAGTTTTTGCTGTACTTTCTATAGTGAATAGAGTTAGGCAGGGATATTCACCATTATCGTTT
CAGACCCACCTCCCAACCCCGAGGGGACCCGACAGGCCCGAAGGAATAGAAGAAGAAGGTGGAGAGAGAG
ACAGAGACAGATCCATTCGATTAGTGAACGGATCTACAAATGGCAGTATTCATCCACAATTTTAAAAGAA
AAGGGGGGATTGGGGGGTACAGTGCAGGGGAAAGAATAGTAGACATAATAGCAACAGACATACAAACTAA
AGAATTACAAAAACAAATTACAAAAATTCAAAATTTTCGGGTTTATTACAGGGACAGCAGAAATTCACTT
TGAATTCAACATATCCTGGTGTGGAGTAGGGGACGCTGCTCTGACAGAGGCTCGGGGGCCTGAGCTGGCT
CTGTGAGCTGGGGAGGAGGCAGACAGCCAGGCCTTGTCTGCAAGCAGACCTGGCAGCATTGGGCTGGCCG
CCCCCCAGGGCCTCCTCTTCATGCCCAGTGAATGACTCACCTTGGCACAGACACAATGTTCGGGGTGGGC
ACAGTGCCTGCTTCCCGCCGCACCCCAGCCCCCCTCAAATGCCTTCCGAGAAGCCCATTGAGCAGGGGGC
TTGCATTGCACCCCAGCCTGACAGCCTGGCATCTTGGGATAAAAGCAGCACAGCCCCCTAGGGGCTGCCC
TTGCTGTGTGGCGCCACCGGCGGTGGAGAACAAGGCTCTATTCAGCCTGTGCCCAGGAAAGGGGATCAGG
GGATGCCCAGGCATGGACAGTGGGTGGCAGGGGGGGAGAGGAGGGCTGTCTGCTTCCCAGAAGTCCAAGG
ACACAAATGGGTGAGGGGAGAGCTCTCCCCATAGCTGGGCTGCGGCCCAACCCCACCCCCTCAGGCTATG
CCAGGGGGTGTTGCCAGGGGCACCCGGGCATCGCCAGTCTAGCCCACTCCTTCATAAAGCCCTCGCATCC
CAGGAGCGAGCAGAGCCAGAGCAGGTTGGAGAGGAGACGCATCACCTCCGCTGCTCGCACCGGTGCCACC
ATGACTGGAGTCTTTGACAGTCTAGTGGCTGATATGCACTCGACCCAGATCGCCGCCTCCAGCACGTACC
ACCAGCACCAGCAGCCCCCGAGCGGCGGCGGCGCCGGCCCGGGTGGCAACAGCAGCAGCAGCAGCAGCCT
CCACAAGCCCCAGGAGTCGCCCACCCTTCCGGTGTCCACCGCCACCGACAGCAGCTACTACACCAACCAG
CAGCACCCGGCGGGCGGCGGCGGCGGCGGGGGCTCGCCCTACGCGCACATGGGTTCCTACCAGTACCAAG
CCAGCGGCCTCAACAACGTCCCTTACTCCGCCAAGAGCAGCTATGACCTGGGCTACACCGCCGCCTACAC
CTCCTACGCTCCCTATGGAACCAGTTCGTCCCCAGCCAACAACGAGCCTGAGAAGGAGGACCTTGAGCCT
GAAATTCGGATAGTGAACGGGAAGCCAAAGAAAGTCCGGAAACCCCGCACCATCTACTCCAGTTTCCAGC
TGGCGGCTCTTCAGCGGCGTTTCCAAAAGACTCAATACTTGGCCTTGCCGGAGCGAGCCGAGCTGGCGGC
CTCTCTGGGCCTCACCCAGACTCAGGTCAAAATCTGGTTCCAGAACCGCCGGTCCAAGTTCAAGAAGATG
TGGAAAAGTGGTGAGATCCCCTCGGAGCAGCACCCTGGGGCCAGCGCTTCTCCACCTTGTGCTTCGCCGC
CAGTCTCAGCGCCGGCCTCCTGGGACTTTGGTGTGCCGCAGCGGATGGCGGGCGGCGGTGGTCCGGGCAG
TGGCGGCAGCGGCGCCGGCAGCTCGGGCTCCAGCCCGAGCAGCGCGGCCTCGGCTTTTCTGGGCAACTAC
CCCTGGTACCACCAGACCTCGGGATCCGCCTCACACCTGCAGGCCACGGCGCCGCTGCTGCACCCCACTC
AGACCCCGCAGCCGCATCACCACCACCACCATCACGGCGGCGGGGGCGCCCCGGTGAGCGCGGGGACGAT
TTTCTAATGTACAAGTCCGGACTCAGATCCTACTAGTAGGATCTCGAGATGCAGAATTCCGCCCCCCCCC
CCCTAACGTTACTGGCCGAAGCCGCTTGGAATAAGGCCGGTGTGCGTTTGTCTATATGTTATTTTCCACC
ATATTGCCGTCTTTTGGCAATGTGAGGGCCCGGAAACCTGGCCCTGTCTTCTTGACGAGCATTCCTAGGG
GTCTTTCCCCTCTCGCCAAAGGAATGCAAGGTCTGTTGAATGTCGTGAAGGAAGCAGTTCCTCTGGAAGC
TTCTTGAAGACAAACAACGTCTGTAGCGACCCTTTGCAGGCAGCGGAACCCCCCACCTGGCGACAGGTGC
CTCTGCGGCCAAAAGCCACGTGTATAAGATACACCTGCAAAGGCGGCACAACCCCAGTGCCACGTTGTGA
GTTGGATAGTTGTGGAAAGAGTCAAATGGCTCTCCTCAAGCGTATTCAACAAGGGGCTGAAGGATGCCCA
GAAGGTACCCCATTGTATGGGATCTGATCTGGGGCCTCGGTGCACATGCTTTACATGTGTTTAGTCGAGG
TTAAAAAACGTCTAGGCCCCCCGAACCACGGGGACGTGGTTTTCCTTTGAAAAACACGATGATAATACCA
TGGTGAGCAAGGGCGAGGAGCTGTTCACCGGGGTGGTGCCCATCCTGGTCGAGCTGGACGGCGACGTAAA
CGGCCACAAGTTCAGCGTGTCCGGCGAGGGCGAGGGCGATGCCACCTACGGCAAGCTGACCCTGAAGTTC
ATCTGCACCACCGGCAAGCTGCCCGTGCCCTGGCCCACCCTCGTGACCACCCTGACCTACGGCGTGCAGT
GCTTCAGCCGCTACCCCGACCACATGAAGCAGCACGACTTCTTCAAGTCCGCCATGCCCGAAGGCTACGT
CCAGGAGCGCACCATCTTCTTCAAGGACGACGGCAACTACAAGACCCGCGCCGAGGTGAAGTTCGAGGGC
GACACCCTGGTGAACCGCATCGAGCTGAAGGGCATCGACTTCAAGGAGGACGGCAACATCCTGGGGCACA
AGCTGGAGTACAACTACAACAGCCACAACGTCTATATCATGGCCGACAAGCAGAAGAACGGCATCAAGGT
GAACTTCAAGATCCGCCACAACATCGAGGACGGCAGCGTGCAGCTCGCCGACCACTACCAGCAGAACACC
CCCATCGGCGACGGCCCCGTGCTGCTGCCCGACAACCACTACCTGAGCACCCAGTCCGCCCTGAGCAAAG
ACCCCAACGAGAAGCGCGATCACATGGTCCTGCTGGAGTTCGTGACCGCCGCCGGGATCACTCTCGGCAT
GGACGAGCTGTACAAGTAAAGCGGCCGCGACTCTAGAGTCGAGTTTGAGGGATCAAGCTTATCGATAATC
AACCTCTGGATTACAAAATTTGTGAAAGATTGACTGGTATTCTTAACTATGTTGCTCCTTTTACGCTATG
TGGATACGCTGCTTTAATGCCTTTGTATCATGCTATTGCTTCCCGTATGGCTTTCATTTTCTCCTCCTTG
TATAAATCCTGGTTGCTGTCTCTTTATGAGGAGTTGTGGCCCGTTGTCAGGCAACGTGGCGTGGTGTGCA
CTGTGTTTGCTGACGCAACCCCCACTGGTTGGGGCATTGCCACCACCTGTCAGCTCCTTTCCGGGACTTT
CGCTTTCCCCCTCCCTATTGCCACGGCGGAACTCATCGCCGCCTGCCTTGCCCGCTGCTGGACAGGGGCT
CGGCTGTTGGGCACTGACAATTCCGTGGTGTTGTCGGGGAAGCTGACGTCCTTTCCATGGCTGCTCGCCT
GTGTTGCCACCTGGATTCTGCGCGGGACGTCCTTCTGCTACGTCCCTTCGGCCCTCAATCCAGCGGACCT
TCCTTCCCGCGGCCTGCTGCCGGCTCTGCGGCCTCTTCCGCGTCTTCGCCTTCGCCCTCAGACGAGTCGG
ATCTCCCTTTGGGCCGCCTCCCCGCATCGATACCGTCGAGACCTAGAAAAACATGGAGCAATCACAAGTA
GCAATACAGCAGCTACCAATGCTGATTGTGCCTGGCTAGAAGCACAAGAGGAGGAGGAGGTGGGTTTTCC
AGTCACACCTCAGGTACCTTTAAGACCAATGACTTACAAGGCAGCTGTAGATCTTAGCCACTTTTTAAAA
GAAAAGGGGGGACTGGAAGGGCTAATTCACTCCCAACGAAGACAAGATATCCTTGATCTGTGGATCTACC
AC
Features (pLannotate 1.2.2; 30 found; start..end, strand, type, name):
    262..442     +  LTR            5' LTR (truncated): truncated 5' long terminal repeat (LTR) from HIV-1
    474..698     +  polyA_signal   bGH poly(A) signal: bovine growth hormone polyadenylation signal
    702..723     +  promoter       SV40 promoter (fragment): SV40 enhancer and early promoter
    744..1172    +  rep_origin     f1 ori (sequence partly withheld): f1 bacteriophage origin of replication; arrow indicates direction of (+) strand synthesis
   1186..1515    +  promoter       SV40 promoter: SV40 enhancer and early promoter
   1563..1610    +  promoter       EM7 promoter: synthetic bacterial promoter&nbsp
   1629..2003    +  CDS            BleoR: antibiotic-binding protein; Sh ble from Streptoalloteichus hindustanus; confers resistance to bleomycin, phleomycin, and Zeocin™
   2013..2138    +  CDS            ble (fragment): BLE_KLEPN - Experimental evidence at protein level: Swiss-Prot protein existence level 1. Binding protein with a strong affinity to the bleomycin family of antibiotics. Binds to CL990; an antimitotic-antibiotic compound. From Klebsiella pneumoniae.
   2133..2254    +  polyA_signal   SV40 poly(A) signal: SV40 polyadenylation signal
   2325..2347    -  protein_bind   lac operator (fragment): The lac repressor binds to the lac operator to inhibit transcription in E. coli. This inhibition can be relieved by adding lactose or isopropyl-β-D-thiogalactopyranoside (IPTG). lac repressor encoded by lacI
   2351..2381    -  promoter       lac promoter: promoter for the E. coli lac operon
   2396..2417    -  protein_bind   CAP binding site: CAP binding activates transcription in the presence of cAMP. E. coli catabolite activator protein
   2430..2522    -  CDS            lacI (fragment): lac repressor; lacI; The lac repressor binds to the lac operator to inhibit transcription in E. coli. This inhibition can be relieved by adding lactose or isopropyl-β-D-thiogalactopyranoside (IPTG).
   2705..3293    -  rep_origin     ori: high-copy-number ColE1/pMB1/pBR322/pUC origin of replication
   3464..4324    -  CDS            AmpR: β-lactamase; bla; confers resistance to ampicillin, carbenicillin, and related antibiotics
   4325..4429    -  promoter       AmpR promoter: bla
   4488..4540    -  misc_feature   bom (fragment): basis of mobility region from pBR322
   4695..5074    +  enhancer       CMV enhancer: human cytomegalovirus immediate early enhancer
   5075..5274    +  promoter       CMV promoter: human cytomegalovirus (CMV) immediate early promoter
   5292..5472    +  LTR            5' LTR (truncated): truncated 5' long terminal repeat (LTR) from HIV-1
   5519..5644    +  misc_feature   HIV-1 Ψ: packaging signal of human immunodeficiency virus type 1
   5628..5991    +  CDS            HIV-1 gag (fragment): gag protein from human immunodeficiency virus 1; gag
   6137..6370    +  misc_feature   RRE: The Rev response element (RRE) of HIV-1 allows for Rev-dependent mRNA export from the nucleus to the cytoplasm.
   6747..6847    +  CDS            Rev (fragment): human immunodeficiency virus 1 (HIV-1) Rev protein; rev; enhances nuclear export of unspliced and incompletely spliced viral mRNAs
   6873..6990    +  misc_feature   cPPT/CTS: central polypurine tract and central termination sequence of HIV-1
   7724..8707    +  CDS            DLX2: DLX2_HUMAN - Experimental evidence at protein level: Swiss-Prot protein existence level 1. Acts as a transcriptional activator. Plays a role in terminal differentiation of interneurons, such as amacrine and bipolar cells in the developing retina. Likely to play a regulatory role in the development of the ventral forebrain. May play a role in craniofacial patterning and morphogenesis. From Homo sapiens (Human).
   8779..9330    +  misc_feature   IRES: internal ribosome entry site (IRES) of the encephalomyocarditis virus (EMCV)
   9333..10052   +  CDS            EGFP: the original enhanced GFP (Yang et al., 1996) mammalian codon-optimized
  10100..10688   +  misc_feature   WPRE: woodchuck hepatitis virus posttranscriptional regulatory element
  10613..255     +  CDS            nef (across the origin): NEF_HV112 - Experimental evidence at protein level: Swiss-Prot protein existence level 1. Extracellular Nef protein targets CD4(+) T-lymphocytes for apoptosis by interacting with CXCR4 surface receptors. From Human immunodeficiency virus type 1 group M subtype B (isolate PCV12) (HIV-1).
