[The description below was written by a language model from this plasmid's Addgene catalogue record and pLannotate feature annotations shown in this document.]
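Description:
LV-hGFAP-DLX2-ires-GFP is an HIV-1-derived lentiviral transfer plasmid built on the CS-CDF-CG-PRE backbone for mammalian expression of human DLX2 together with GFP. It is maintained in E. coli through a high-copy ColE1/pUC-type origin and selected with ampicillin (AmpR under its bla promoter). The backbone also carries an f1 origin and an SV40/EM7-driven BleoR cassette with an SV40 polyadenylation signal. This cassette lies outside the packaged viral region, so it could confer Zeocin-type selection only on cells carrying the plasmid itself.

The viral genome is transcribed from a CMV enhancer/promoter fused to a truncated 5' LTR, an arrangement typical of Tat-independent vector designs. Downstream are the Ψ packaging signal with a gag fragment, the RRE for Rev-dependent nuclear export, and the cPPT/CTS, which aids nuclear import of the reverse-transcribed genome. The internal cassette encodes human DLX2, a homeodomain transcription factor involved in ventral forebrain and interneuron development. It is followed by an EMCV IRES and EGFP, so both proteins are translated from a single bicistronic transcript and fluorescence marks transduced, expressing cells. A WPRE enhances transcript expression, and the cassette ends in a truncated 3' LTR followed by a bGH polyadenylation signal.

According to the catalogue entry, expression is driven by the human GFAP ABC1D promoter, a compact astrocyte-selective element. The feature table does not annotate it, but an unannotated stretch between the cPPT and DLX2 is where it would be expected to sit. The associated publication concerns reprogramming of astrocytes in the adult mouse striatum, consistent with use of this vector to target DLX2 to astrocytes in vivo.
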