Addgene plasmid #213602: LV-hGFAP-DLX2-ires-GFP
Purpose: Expression of human DLX2 and GFP under the human GFAP ABC1D promoter
Depositing lab: Chun-Li Zhang. Depositing organization: University of Texas Southwestern Medical Center. Publication: A single factor elicits multilineage reprogramming of astrocytes in the adult mouse striatum. Zhang Y, Li B, Cananzi S, Han C, Wang LL, Zou Y, Fu YX, Hon GC, Zhang CL. Proc Natl Acad Sci U S A. 2022 Mar 15;119(11):e2107339119. doi: 10.1073/pnas.2107339119. Epub 2022 Mar 7. PubMed 35254903.
Backbone
  Vector backbone: CS-CDF-CG-PRE
  Vector type: Mammalian Expression, Lentiviral
Growth in bacteria
  Bacterial resistance: Ampicillin, 100 μg/mL
  Growth temperature: 30°C
  Growth strain: NEB Stable
  Copy number: High Copy
How to cite: LV-hGFAP-DLX2-ires-GFP was a gift from Chun-Li Zhang (Addgene plasmid # 213602 ; http://n2t.net/addgene:213602 ; RRID:Addgene_213602)
